Addgene plasmid #131921: pDONR221_SLC13A2
Purpose: Gateway entry clone with codon-optimized ORF sequence for subcloning into custom expression vectors
Depositing lab: RESOLUTE Consortium & Giulio Superti-Furga. Depositing organization: CeMM Research Center for Molecular Medicine. Publication: The RESOLUTE consortium: unlocking SLC transporters for drug discovery. Superti-Furga G, Lackner D, Wiedmer T, Ingles-Prieto A, Barbosa B, Girardi E, Goldmann U, Gurtl B, Klavins K, Klimek C, Lindinger S, Lineiro-Retes E, Muller AC, Onstein S, Redinger G, Reil D, Sedlyarov V, Wolf G, Crawford M, Everley R, ... Steppan CM. Nat Rev Drug Discov. 2020 Jul;19(7):429-430. doi: 10.1038/d41573-020-00056-6. PubMed 32265506.
Backbone
  Vector backbone: pDONR221
  Backbone manufacturer: Thermo Fisher Scientific
  Backbone size w/o insert (bp): 2550
  Vector type: Mammalian Expression
Growth in bacteria
  Bacterial resistance: Kanamycin, 50 μg/mL
  Growth temperature: 37°C
  Growth strain: Stbl3
  Copy number: High Copy
Gene/Insert
  Gene/Insert name: SLC13A2 (alt name: NaDC-1)
  Species: H. sapiens (human)
  Insert size (bp): 1776
  Entrez Gene: SLC13A2 (a.k.a. NaCT, NADC1, SDCT1, NaDC-1)
  Cloning method: Gateway Cloning
  Sequencing primers: 5′ M13-fwd; 3′ M13-rev
Terms and licenses: Academic/Nonprofit Terms; Industry Terms
Depositor comments: For more information on the full Resolute plasmid collection, please see www.addgene.org/depositor-collections/re-solute/. Please provide your feedback on this plasmid to the RESOLUTE consortium by filling out their RESOLUTE repository feedback form: https://forms.office.com/Pages/ResponsePage.aspx?id=0e05yklzmkS7rjFGQL4N7z4feCLQvEJAmVcOCM_u885UN1JJRko0Ukg4TVQwNTZLOUxPQVJWT1NHUCQlQCN0PWcu
How to cite: pDONR221_SLC13A2 was a gift from RESOLUTE Consortium & Giulio Superti-Furga (Addgene plasmid # 131921 ; http://n2t.net/addgene:131921 ; RRID:Addgene_131921)
