[The description below was written by a language model from this plasmid's Addgene catalogue record and pLannotate feature annotations shown in this document.]
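Description:
pDONR221_SLC13A2 is a Gateway entry clone built on the pDONR221 backbone, carrying a codon-optimized open reading frame for human SLC13A2 (also called NaDC-1, NADC1 or SDCT1), a sodium-coupled transporter of dicarboxylates such as succinate and citrate. The sequenced plasmid is about 4.3 kb, with an insert of 1,776 bp. It is maintained in E. coli through a high-copy ColE1/pUC-type origin and selected with kanamycin via an aminoglycoside phosphotransferase (KanR) gene.

The SLC13A2 coding sequence sits between attL1 and attL2 sites, the recombination sites recognized in the Gateway LR reaction, so the ORF can be transferred directionally into any attR-containing destination vector. Upstream of the cassette lie the rrnB T1 and T2 transcription terminators, which insulate the insert from read-through transcription in bacteria. A T7 promoter lies just outside attL2 and is annotated on the strand opposite the ORF. Short lacI and lacZα fragments are also annotated and appear to be backbone remnants rather than functional genes. M13 forward and reverse primer sites are listed for sequencing across the insert. Although the catalogue classifies the vector type as mammalian expression, no eukaryotic promoter or polyadenylation signal is annotated. Expression of the transporter therefore depends on subcloning into a suitable expression vector, which matches the stated purpose. No epitope tags or reporters are recorded, and the record does not say whether the ORF keeps a stop codon. The plasmid belongs to a consortium collection of solute carrier (SLC) transporter clones created as a resource for studying these proteins and for drug discovery.
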