Features (pLannotate 1.2.2; 10 found; start..end, strand, type, name):
    121..213     +  CDS            lacI (fragment): lac repressor; lacI; The lac repressor binds to the lac operator to inhibit transcription in E. coli. This inhibition can be relieved by adding lactose or isopropyl-β-D-thiogalactopyranoside (IPTG).
    268..295     -  terminator     rrnB T2 terminator: transcription terminator T2 from the E. coli rrnB gene
    427..470     +  terminator     rrnB T1 terminator: Escherichia coli rrnB; transcription terminator T1 from the E. coli rrnB gene
    517..553     -  CDS            lacZα (fragment): LacZα fragment of β-galactosidase; lacZ fragment
    569..668     +  protein_bind   attL1: mutant version of attL; recombination site for the Gateway® LR reaction LR Clonase™
    674..2449    +  CDS            SLC13A2: S13A2_HUMAN - Also known as NADC1, SDCT1. Experimental evidence at protein level: Swiss-Prot protein existence level 1. Cotransport of sodium ions and dicarboxylates such as succinate and citrate. From Homo sapiens (Human).
   2451..2550    -  protein_bind   attL2: mutant version of attL; recombination site for the Gateway® LR reaction LR Clonase™
   2568..2586    -  promoter       T7 promoter: promoter for bacteriophage T7 RNA polymerase
   2720..3529    +  CDS            KanR: aminoglycoside phosphotransferase; aph(3')-Ia; confers resistance to kanamycin in bacteria or G418 (Geneticin®) in eukaryotes
   3676..4264    +  rep_origin     ori: high-copy-number ColE1/pMB1/pBR322/pUC origin of replication
>Addgene plasmid #131921 | pDONR221_SLC13A2 | addgene full sequence | sequence record 259443 | Addgene NGS Result
CTTTCCTGCGTTATCCCCTGATTCTGTGGATAACCGTATTACCGCCTTTGAGTGAGCTGATACCGCTCGC
CGCAGCCGAACGACCGAGCGCAGCGAGTCAGTGAGCGAGGAAGCGGAAGAGCGCCCAATACGCAAACCGC
CTCTCCCCGCGCGTTGGCCGATTCATTAATGCAGCTGGCACGACAGGTTTCCCGACTGGAAAGCGGGCAG
TGAGCGCAACGCAATTAATACGCGTACCGCTAGCCAGGAAGAGTTTGTAGAAACGCAAAAAGGCCATCCG
TCAGGATGGCCTTCTGCTTAGTTTGATGCCTGGCAGTTTATGGCGGGCGTCCTGCCCGCCACCCTCCGGG
CCGTTGCTTCACAACGTTCAAATCCGCTCCCGGCGGATTTGTCCTACTCAGGAGAGCGTTCACCGACAAA
CAACAGATAAAACGAAAGGCCCAGTCTTCCGACTGAGCCTTTCGTTTTATTTGATGCCTGGCAGTTCCCT
ACTCTCGCGTTAACGCTAGCATGGATGTTTTCCCAGTCACGACGTTGTAAAACGACGGCCAGTCTTAAGC
TCGGGCCCCAAATAATGATTTTATTTTGACTGATAGTGACCTGTTCGTTGCAACACATTGATGAGCAATG
CTTTTTTATAATGCCAACTTTGTACAAAAAAGCAGGCTCCACCATGGCAACCTGCTGGCAGGCCCTGTGG
GCATACCGGTCTTATCTGATCGTGTTCTTTGTGCCTATCCTGCTGCTGCCACTGCCCATCCTGGTGCCAA
GCAAGGAGGCCTACTGCGCCTATGCCATCATCCTGATGGCCCTGTTCTGGTGTACAGAGGCCCTGCCACT
GGCAGTGACCGCCCTGTTTCCTCTGATCCTGTTCCCAATGATGGGAATCGTGGACGCATCCGAGGTGGCA
GTGGAGTACCTGAAGGATTCTAACCTGCTGTTCTTTGGAGGACTGCTGGTGGCAATCGCAGTGGAGCACT
GGAATCTGCACAAGCGGATCGCCCTGAGAGTGCTGCTGATCGTGGGCGTGCGGCCTGCACCACTGATCCT
GGGCTTTATGCTGGTGACCGCCTTCCTGAGCATGTGGATCTCCAACACCGCCACATCCGCCATGATGGTG
CCAATTGCTCACGCTGTTCTGGATCAGCTGCACAGCTCCCAGGCCTCTAGCAATGTGGAGGAGGGCTCTA
ACAATCCCACCTTCGAGCTGCAGGAGCCCAGCCCTCAGAAGGAGGTGACAAAGCTGGATAACGGACAGGC
CCTGCCTGTGACCAGCGCCTCCTCTGAGGGAAGAGCACACCTGTCCCAGAAGCACCTGCACCTGACACAG
TGCATGTCCCTGTGCGTGTGCTACAGCGCCTCCATCGGAGGAATCGCCACCCTGACAGGAACCGCACCAA
ACCTGGTGCTGCAGGGACAGATCAATTCTCTGTTCCCCCAGAACGGCAATGTGGTGAACTTTGCCTCTTG
GTTCAGCTTTGCCTTCCCTACCATGGTCATCCTGCTGCTGCTGGCCTGGCTGTGGCTGCAGATCCTGTTC
CTGGGCTTTAACTTCAGGAAGAATTTTGGCATCGGCGAGAAGATGCAGGAGCAGCAGCAGGCCGCCTATT
GCGTGATCCAGACAGAGCACCGCCTGCTGGGCCCAATGACCTTCGCCGAGAAGGCCATCTCCATCCTGTT
CGTGATCCTGGTGCTGCTGTGGTTTACAAGGGAGCCCGGCTTCTTTCTGGGCTGGGGCAACCTGGCCTTT
CCTAATGCCAAGGGCGAGTCCATGGTGTCTGACGGCACAGTGGCCATCTTTATCGGCATCATCATGTTCA
TCATCCCAAGCAAGTTTCCCGGCCTGACCCAGGACCCCGAGAATCCTGGCAAGCTGAAGGCCCCTCTGGG
CCTGCTGGATTGGAAGACAGTGAACCAGAAGATGCCATGGAATATCGTGCTGCTGCTGGGAGGAGGATAC
GCACTGGCCAAGGGAAGCGAGCGGAGCGGACTGTCTGAGTGGCTGGGCAATAAGCTGACCCCACTGCAGT
CCGTGCCAGCACCAGCAATCGCAATCATCCTGTCTCTGCTGGTGGCCACATTCACCGAGTGCACAAGCAA
CGTGGCCACCACAACCATCTTTCTGCCAATCCTGGCCAGCATGGCACAGGCAATCTGCCTGCACCCACTG
TATGTGATGCTGCCTTGTACACTGGCCACCTCCCTGGCCTTCATGCTGCCAGTGGCAACCCCACCTAACG
CCATCGTGTTTTCTTTCGGCGACCTGAAGGTGCTGGATATGGCCCGGGCCGGCTTTCTGCTGAACATCAT
CGGCGTGCTGATCATCGCCCTGGCCATCAATAGCTGGGGCATCCCACTGTTTAGCCTGCACTCCTTCCCC
TCTTGGGCCCAGTCCAACACAACCGCCCAGTGTCTGCCCTCTCTGGCCAATACAACCACACCTAGCCCAG
ACCCAGCTTTCTTGTACAAAGTTGGCATTATAAGAAAGCATTGCTTATCAATTTGTTGCAACGAACAGGT
CACTATCAGTCAAAATAAAATCATTATTTGCCATCCAGCTGATATCCCCTATAGTGAGTCGTATTACATG
GTCATAGCTGTTTCCTGGCAGCTCTGGCCCGTGTCTCAAAATCTCTGATGTTACATTGCACAAGATAAAA
ATATATCATCATGAACAATAAAACTGTCTGCTTACATAAACAGTAATACAAGGGGTGTTATGAGCCATAT
TCAACGGGAAACGTCGAGGCCGCGATTAAATTCCAACATGGATGCTGATTTATATGGGTATAAATGGGCT
CGCGATAATGTCGGGCAATCAGGTGCGACAATCTATCGCTTGTATGGGAAGCCCGATGCGCCAGAGTTGT
TTCTGAAACATGGCAAAGGTAGCGTTGCCAATGATGTTACAGATGAGATGGTCAGACTAAACTGGCTGAC
GGAATTTATGCCTCTTCCGACCATCAAGCATTTTATCCGTACTCCTGATGATGCATGGTTACTCACCACT
GCGATCCCCGGAAAAACAGCATTCCAGGTATTAGAAGAATATCCTGATTCAGGTGAAAATATTGTTGATG
CGCTGGCAGTGTTCCTGCGCCGGTTGCATTCGATTCCTGTTTGTAATTGTCCTTTTAACAGCGATCGCGT
ATTTCGTCTCGCTCAGGCGCAATCACGAATGAATAACGGTTTGGTTGATGCGAGTGATTTTGATGACGAG
CGTAATGGCTGGCCTGTTGAACAAGTCTGGAAAGAAATGCATAAACTTTTGCCATTCTCACCGGATTCAG
TCGTCACTCATGGTGATTTCTCACTTGATAACCTTATTTTTGACGAGGGGAAATTAATAGGTTGTATTGA
TGTTGGACGAGTCGGAATCGCAGACCGATACCAGGATCTTGCCATCCTATGGAACTGCCTCGGTGAGTTT
TCTCCTTCATTACAGAAACGGCTTTTTCAAAAATATGGTATTGATAATCCTGATATGAATAAATTGCAGT
TTCATTTGATGCTCGATGAGTTTTTCTAATCAGAATTGGTTAATTGGTTGTAACACTGGCAGAGCATTAC
GCTGACTTGACGGGACGGCGCAAGCTCATGACCAAAATCCCTTAACGTGAGTTACGCGTCGTTCCACTGA
GCGTCAGACCCCGTAGAAAAGATCAAAGGATCTTCTTGAGATCCTTTTTTTCTGCGCGTAATCTGCTGCT
TGCAAACAAAAAAACCACCGCTACCAGCGGTGGTTTGTTTGCCGGATCAAGAGCTACCAACTCTTTTTCC
GAAGGTAACTGGCTTCAGCAGAGCGCAGATACCAAATACTGTTCTTCTAGTGTAGCCGTAGTTAGGCCAC
CACTTCAAGAACTCTGTAGCACCGCCTACATACCTCGCTCTGCTAATCCTGTTACCAGTGGCTGCTGCCA
GTGGCGATAAGTCGTGTCTTACCGGGTTGGACTCAAGACGATAGTTACCGGATAAGGCGCAGCGGTCGGG
CTGAACGGGGGGTTCGTGCACACAGCCCAGCTTGGAGCGAACGACCTACACCGAACTGAGATACCTACAG
CGTGAGCTATGAGAAAGCGCCACGCTTCCCGAAGGGAGAAAGGCGGACAGGTATCCGGTAAGCGGCAGGG
TCGGAACAGGAGAGCGCACGAGGGAGCTTCCAGGGGGAAACGCCTGGTATCTTTATAGTCCTGTCGGGTT
TCGCCACCTCTGACTTGAGCGTCGATTTTTGTGATGCTCGTCAGGGGGGCGGAGCCTATGGAAAAACGCC
AGCAACGCGGCCTTTTTACGGTTCCTGGCCTTTTGCTGGCCTTTTGCTCACATGTT
