>Addgene plasmid #131921 | pDONR221_SLC13A2 | depositor partial sequence | sequence record 253242 | Codon-optimized ORF of SLC13A2
ATGGCAACCTGCTGGCAGGCCCTGTGGGCATACCGGTCTTATCTGATCGTGTTCTTTGTGCCTATCCTGC
TGCTGCCACTGCCCATCCTGGTGCCAAGCAAGGAGGCCTACTGCGCCTATGCCATCATCCTGATGGCCCT
GTTCTGGTGTACAGAGGCCCTGCCACTGGCAGTGACCGCCCTGTTTCCTCTGATCCTGTTCCCAATGATG
GGAATCGTGGACGCATCCGAGGTGGCAGTGGAGTACCTGAAGGATTCTAACCTGCTGTTCTTTGGAGGAC
TGCTGGTGGCAATCGCAGTGGAGCACTGGAATCTGCACAAGCGGATCGCCCTGAGAGTGCTGCTGATCGT
GGGCGTGCGGCCTGCACCACTGATCCTGGGCTTTATGCTGGTGACCGCCTTCCTGAGCATGTGGATCTCC
AACACCGCCACATCCGCCATGATGGTGCCAATTGCTCACGCTGTTCTGGATCAGCTGCACAGCTCCCAGG
CCTCTAGCAATGTGGAGGAGGGCTCTAACAATCCCACCTTCGAGCTGCAGGAGCCCAGCCCTCAGAAGGA
GGTGACAAAGCTGGATAACGGACAGGCCCTGCCTGTGACCAGCGCCTCCTCTGAGGGAAGAGCACACCTG
TCCCAGAAGCACCTGCACCTGACACAGTGCATGTCCCTGTGCGTGTGCTACAGCGCCTCCATCGGAGGAA
TCGCCACCCTGACAGGAACCGCACCAAACCTGGTGCTGCAGGGACAGATCAATTCTCTGTTCCCCCAGAA
CGGCAATGTGGTGAACTTTGCCTCTTGGTTCAGCTTTGCCTTCCCTACCATGGTCATCCTGCTGCTGCTG
GCCTGGCTGTGGCTGCAGATCCTGTTCCTGGGCTTTAACTTCAGGAAGAATTTTGGCATCGGCGAGAAGA
TGCAGGAGCAGCAGCAGGCCGCCTATTGCGTGATCCAGACAGAGCACCGCCTGCTGGGCCCAATGACCTT
CGCCGAGAAGGCCATCTCCATCCTGTTCGTGATCCTGGTGCTGCTGTGGTTTACAAGGGAGCCCGGCTTC
TTTCTGGGCTGGGGCAACCTGGCCTTTCCTAATGCCAAGGGCGAGTCCATGGTGTCTGACGGCACAGTGG
CCATCTTTATCGGCATCATCATGTTCATCATCCCAAGCAAGTTTCCCGGCCTGACCCAGGACCCCGAGAA
TCCTGGCAAGCTGAAGGCCCCTCTGGGCCTGCTGGATTGGAAGACAGTGAACCAGAAGATGCCATGGAAT
ATCGTGCTGCTGCTGGGAGGAGGATACGCACTGGCCAAGGGAAGCGAGCGGAGCGGACTGTCTGAGTGGC
TGGGCAATAAGCTGACCCCACTGCAGTCCGTGCCAGCACCAGCAATCGCAATCATCCTGTCTCTGCTGGT
GGCCACATTCACCGAGTGCACAAGCAACGTGGCCACCACAACCATCTTTCTGCCAATCCTGGCCAGCATG
GCACAGGCAATCTGCCTGCACCCACTGTATGTGATGCTGCCTTGTACACTGGCCACCTCCCTGGCCTTCA
TGCTGCCAGTGGCAACCCCACCTAACGCCATCGTGTTTTCTTTCGGCGACCTGAAGGTGCTGGATATGGC
CCGGGCCGGCTTTCTGCTGAACATCATCGGCGTGCTGATCATCGCCCTGGCCATCAATAGCTGGGGCATC
CCACTGTTTAGCCTGCACTCCTTCCCCTCTTGGGCCCAGTCCAACACAACCGCCCAGTGTCTGCCCTCTC
TGGCCAATACAACCACACCTAGCCCA
